Addgene plasmid #200977: pCEP4-myc-EFNB2 (D62Q-Q130L-V167L)
Purpose: Mammalian expression plasmid for myc-tagged EFNB2 (D62Q-Q130L-V167L specificity mutant)
Depositing lab: Erik Procko. Publication: Sequence basis for selectivity of ephrin-B2 ligand for Eph receptors and pathogenic henipavirus G glycoproteins. Narayanan KK, Amaya M, Tsang N, Yin R, Jays A, Broder CC, Shukla D, Procko E. J Virol. 2023 Nov 30;97(11):e0062123. doi: 10.1128/jvi.00621-23. Epub 2023 Oct 16. PubMed 37931130.
Backbone
  Vector backbone: pCEP4
  Backbone manufacturer: Invitrogen
  Backbone size w/o insert (bp): 10381
  Total vector size (bp): 11419
  Vector type: Mammalian Expression
  Selectable markers: Hygromycin
Growth in bacteria
  Bacterial resistance: Ampicillin, 100 μg/mL
  Growth temperature: 37°C
  Growth strain: DH5alpha
  Copy number: Unknown
Gene/Insert
  Gene/Insert name: EFNB2 (alt name: EphrinB2)
  Species: H. sapiens (human)
  Insert size (bp): 1038
  Mutation: D62Q-Q130L-V167L (increase specificity towards henipaviral G proteins)
  GenBank ID: NP_004084.1
  Entrez Gene: EFNB2 (a.k.a. EPLG5, HTKL, Htk-L, LERK5, ephrin-B2)
  Promoter: CMV
  Tag / fusion protein: Signal peptide from hemagglutinin (N terminal on insert); Extracellular c-myc epitope tag (N terminal on insert)
  Cloning method: Restriction Enzyme; 5′ cloning site NheI (not destroyed); 3′ cloning site XhoI (not destroyed)
  Sequencing primers: 5′ CMV forward; 3′ EBV reverse
Terms and licenses: Academic/Nonprofit Terms; Industry Terms: Not Available to Industry
Depositor comments: Please visit https://doi.org/10.1101/2023.04.26.538420 for bioRxiv preprint.
How to cite: pCEP4-myc-EFNB2 (D62Q-Q130L-V167L) was a gift from Erik Procko (Addgene plasmid # 200977 ; http://n2t.net/addgene:200977 ; RRID:Addgene_200977)
