[The description below was written by a language model from this plasmid's Addgene catalogue record and pLannotate feature annotations shown in this document.]
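Description:
pCEP4-myc-EFNB2 (D62Q-Q130L-V167L) is a mammalian expression plasmid built on the Invitrogen pCEP4 episomal backbone. In E. coli it is propagated through a ColE1/pUC-type origin and selected with ampicillin via the β-lactamase gene. In mammalian cells it carries the Epstein-Barr virus oriP origin together with an EBNA1 coding sequence, a pairing that allows the plasmid to replicate and persist extrachromosomally in permissive primate cells. A hygromycin phosphotransferase cassette driven by an HSV thymidine kinase promoter and ended by the TK polyadenylation signal provides selection. Several short annotated fragments (herpesvirus gL, gH and BRRF2, TcR, rop, SV40 large T) appear to be remnants of flanking backbone sequence rather than functional genes.

The payload is human ephrin-B2 (EFNB2), cloned between NheI and XhoI downstream of the CMV immediate-early enhancer and promoter, and followed by the SV40 poly(A) signal. According to the record, the native leader is replaced by a hemagglutinin signal peptide followed by an extracellular c-myc epitope. This places the tag at the N terminus of the mature protein, where it should allow detection of surface expression. That arrangement is consistent with the feature tables annotating only a partial EFNB2 match, with unannotated sequence upstream. The three substitutions, D62Q, Q130L and V167L, are described as increasing specificity for henipavirus G attachment glycoproteins; ephrin-B2 is the cellular receptor for Nipah and Hendra viruses as well as an Eph receptor ligand. The construct therefore suits studies of ligand selectivity between viral G proteins and Eph receptors.

The depositor sequence matches the stated total size, whereas the repository's sequencing result is about 220 bp shorter. The annotation differences fall mainly around the TcR fragment, TK promoter and HygR region.
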