Features (pLannotate 1.2.2; 19 found; start..end, strand, type, name):
     14..148     -  polyA_signal   SV40 poly(A) signal: SV40 polyadenylation signal
    171..253     -  CDS            large T antigen (fragment): large T antigen from SV40 (simian virus 40)
    256..296     +  CDS            rop (fragment): Rop protein, which maintains plasmids at low copy number; rop
    898..2687    -  rep_origin     oriP: Epstein-Barr virus oriP replication origin (Yates et al., 2000)
   2692..2910    -  CDS            gL (fragment): GL_EBVB9 - Experimental evidence at protein level: Swiss-Prot protein existence level 1. The heterodimer glycoprotein H-glycoprotein L is required for the fusion of viral and plasma membranes leading to virus entry into the host cell. Acts as a functional inhibitor of gH and maintains gH in an inhibited form. Upon binding to host integrins, gL dissociates from gH leading to activation of the viral fusion glycoproteins gB and gH. Fusion of EBV with B-lymphocytes requires the additional receptor- binding protein gp42, which forms a complex with gH/gL. The heterodimer gH/gL targets also host EPHA
   2993..4918    -  CDS            EBNA1: Epstein-Barr nuclear antigen 1, also known as EBNA-1 crucial for latent viral infection, and for episomal amplification of vectors containing the oriP origin (Okita et al., 2013)
   4956..5300    -  CDS            BRRF2_EBVB9 (fragment): Protein inferred from homology: Swiss-Prot protein existence level 3. From Epstein-Barr virus (strain B95-8) (HHV-4) (Human herpesvirus 4).
   5303..5326    -  promoter       tet promoter (fragment): E. coli promoter for tetracycline efflux protein gene
   5439..5543    +  promoter       AmpR promoter: bla
   5544..6404    +  CDS            AmpR: β-lactamase; bla; confers resistance to ampicillin, carbenicillin, and related antibiotics
   6575..7163    +  rep_origin     ori: high-copy-number ColE1/pMB1/pBR322/pUC origin of replication
   7353..7697    -  CDS            TcR (fragment): tetracycline efflux protein; tet; confers resistance to tetracycline
   7780..7925    +  promoter       HSV TK promoter: herpes simplex virus thymidine kinase promoter
   7965..8990    +  CDS            HygR: aminoglycoside phosphotransferase from E. coli; aph(4)-Ia; confers resistance to hygromycin
   9055..9103    +  polyA_signal   HSV TK poly(A) signal: herpes simplex virus thymidine kinase polyadenylation signal (Cole and Stacy, 1985)
   9303..9527    +  CDS            gH (fragment): GH_HHV11 - Experimental evidence at protein level: Swiss-Prot protein existence level 1. The heterodimer glycoprotein H-glycoprotein L is required for the fusion of viral and plasma membranes leading to virus entry into the host cell. Following initial binding to host receptor, membrane fusion is mediated by the fusion machinery composed of gB and the heterodimer gH/gL. May also be involved in the fusion between the virion envelope and the outer nuclear membrane during virion morphogenesis. From Human herpesvirus 1 (strain 17) (HHV-1) (Human herpes simplex virus 1).
   9756..10135   +  enhancer       CMV enhancer: human cytomegalovirus immediate early enhancer
  10137..10336   +  promoter       CMV promoter: human cytomegalovirus (CMV) immediate early promoter
  10487..11407   +  CDS            EFNB2 (fragment): EFNB2_HUMAN - Also known as EPLG5, HTKL, LERK5. Experimental evidence at protein level: Swiss-Prot protein existence level 1. (Microbial infection) Acts as a receptor for Hendra virus and Nipah virus. From Homo sapiens (Human).
>Addgene plasmid #200977 | pCEP4-myc-EFNB2 (D62Q-Q130L-V167L) | depositor full sequence | sequence record 389922 | pCEP4-myc-EFNB2 (D62Q-Q130L-V167L) sequence 11419 bps
GCCGGCAAGGCCGGATCCAGACATGATAAGATACATTGATGAGTTTGGACAAACCACAACTAGAATGCAG
TGAAAAAAATGCTTTATTTGTGAAATTTGTGATGCTATTGCTTTATTTGTAACCATTATAAGCTGCAATA
AACAAGTTAACAACAACAATTGCATTCATTTTATGTTTCAGGTTCAGGGGGAGGTGGGGAGGTTTTTTAA
AGCAAGTAAAACCTCTACAAATGTGGTATGGCTGATTATGATCCGGCTGCCTCGCGCGTTTCGGTGATGA
CGGTGAAAACCTCTGACACATGCAGCTCCCGGAGACGGTCACAGCTTGTCTGTAAGCGGATGCCGGGAGC
AGACAAGCCCGTCAGGGCGCGTCAGCGGGTGTTGGCGGGTGTCGGGGCGCAGCCATGACCGGTCGACTCT
AGAGCCCCGCCGCCGGACGAACTAAACCTGACTACGGCATCTCTGCCCCTTCTTCGCTGGTACGAGGAGC
GCTTTTGTTTTGTATTCGGGGCAGTGCATGTAATCCCTTCAGTTGGTTGGTACAACTTGCCAACTGGGCC
CTGTTCCACATGTGACACGGGGGGGGACCAAACACAAAGGGGTTCTCTGACTGTAGTTGACATCCTTATA
AATGGATGTGCACATTTGCCAACACTGAGTGGCTTTCATCCTGGAGCAGACTTTGCATGCTGTGGACTGC
AACACAACATTGCCTTTATGTGTAACTCTTGGCTGAAGCTCTTACACCAATGCTGGGGGACATGTACCTC
CCAGGGGCCCAGGAAGACTACGGGAGGCTACACCAACGTCAATCAGAGGGGCCTGTGTAGCTACCGATAA
GCGGACCCTCAAGAGGGCATTAGCAATAGTGTTTATAAGGCCCCCTTGTTAACCCTAAACGGGTAGCATA
TGCTTCCCGGGTAGTAGTATATACTATCCAGACTAACCCTAATTCAATAGCATATGTTACCCAACGGGAA
GCATATGCTATCGAATTAGGGTTAGTAAAAGGGTCCTAAGGAACAGCGATATCTCCCACCCCATGAGCTG
TCACGGTTTTATTTACATGGGGTCAGGATTCCACGAGGGTAGTGAACCATTTTAGTCACAAGGGCAGTGG
CTGAAGATCAAGGAGCGGGCAGTGAACTCTCCTGAATCTTCGCCTGCTTCTTCATTCTCCTTCGTTTAGC
TAATAGAATAACTGCTGAGTTGTGAACAGTAAGGTGTATGTGAGGTGCTCGAAAACAAGGTTTCAGGTGA
CGCCCCCAGAATAAAATTTGGACGGGGGGTTCAGTGGTGGCATTGTGCTATGACACCAATATAACCCTCA
CAAACCCCTTGGGCAATAAATACTAGTGTAGGAATGAAACATTCTGAATATCTTTAACAATAGAAATCCA
TGGGGTGGGGACAAGCCGTAAAGACTGGATGTCCATCTCACACGAATTTATGGCTATGGGCAACACATAA
TCCTAGTGCAATATGATACTGGGGTTATTAAGATGTGTCCCAGGCAGGGACCAAGACAGGTGAACCATGT
TGTTACACTCTATTTGTAACAAGGGGAAAGAGAGTGGACGCCGACAGCAGCGGACTCCACTGGTTGTCTC
TAACACCCCCGAAAATTAAACGGGGCTCCACGCCAATGGGGCCCATAAACAAAGACAAGTGGCCACTCTT
TTTTTTGAAATTGTGGAGTGGGGGCACGCGTCAGCCCCCACACGCCGCCCTGCGGTTTTGGACTGTAAAA
TAAGGGTGTAATAACTTGGCTGATTGTAACCCCGCTAACCACTGCGGTCAAACCACTTGCCCACAAAACC
ACTAATGGCACCCCGGGGAATACCTGCATAAGTAGGTGGGCGGGCCAAGATAGGGGCGCGATTGCTGCGA
TCTGGAGGACAAATTACACACACTTGCGCCTGAGCGCCAAGCACAGGGTTGTTGGTCCTCATATTCACGA
GGTCGCTGAGAGCACGGTGGGCTAATGTTGCCATGGGTAGCATATACTACCCAAATATCTGGATAGCATA
TGCTATCCTAATCTATATCTGGGTAGCATAGGCTATCCTAATCTATATCTGGGTAGCATATGCTATCCTA
ATCTATATCTGGGTAGTATATGCTATCCTAATTTATATCTGGGTAGCATAGGCTATCCTAATCTATATCT
GGGTAGCATATGCTATCCTAATCTATATCTGGGTAGTATATGCTATCCTAATCTGTATCCGGGTAGCATA
TGCTATCCTAATAGAGATTAGGGTAGTATATGCTATCCTAATTTATATCTGGGTAGCATATACTACCCAA
ATATCTGGATAGCATATGCTATCCTAATCTATATCTGGGTAGCATATGCTATCCTAATCTATATCTGGGT
AGCATAGGCTATCCTAATCTATATCTGGGTAGCATATGCTATCCTAATCTATATCTGGGTAGTATATGCT
ATCCTAATTTATATCTGGGTAGCATAGGCTATCCTAATCTATATCTGGGTAGCATATGCTATCCTAATCT
ATATCTGGGTAGTATATGCTATCCTAATCTGTATCCGGGTAGCATATGCTATCCTCATGCATATACAGTC
AGCATATGATACCCAGTAGTAGAGTGGGAGTGCTATCCTTTGCATATGCCGCCACCTCCCAAGGGGGCGT
GAATTTTCGCTGCTTGTCCTTTTCCTGCATGCTGGTTGCTCCCATTCTTAGGTGAATTTAAGGAGGCCAG
GCTAAAGCCGTCGCATGTCTGATTGCTCACCAGGTAAATGTCGCTAATGTTTTCCAACGCGAGAAGGTGT
TGAGCGCGGAGCTGAGTGACGTGACAACATGGGTATGCCCAATTGCCCCATGTTGGGAGGACGAAAATGG
TGACAAGACAGATGGCCAGAAATACACCAACAGCACGCATGATGTCTACTGGGGATTTATTCTTTAGTGC
GGGGGAATACACGGCTTTTAATACGATTGAGGGCGTCTCCTAACAAGTTACATCACTCCTGCCCTTCCTC
ACCCTCATCTCCATCACCTCCTTCATCTCCGTCATCTCCGTCATCACCCTCCGCGGCAGCCCCTTCCACC
ATAGGTGGAAACCAGGGAGGCAAATCTACTCCATCGTCAAAGCTGCACACAGTCACCCTGATATTGCAGG
TAGGAGCGGGCTTTGTCATAACAAGGTCCTTAATCGCATCCTTCAAAACCTCAGCAAATATATGAGTTTG
TAAAAAGACCATGAAATAACAGACAATGGACTCCCTTAGCGGGCCAGGTTGTGGGCCGGGTCCAGGGGCC
ATTCCAAAGGGGAGACGACTCAATGGTGTAAGACGACATTGTGGAATAGCAAGGGCAGTTCCTCGCCTTA
GGTTGTAAAGGGAGGTCTTACTACCTCCATATACGAACACACCGGCGACCCAAGTTCCTTCGTCGGTAGT
CCTTTCTACGTGACTCCTAGCCAGGAGAGCTCTTAAACCTTCTGCAATGTTCTCAAATTTCGGGTTGGAA
CCTCCTTGACCACGATGCTTTCCAAACCACCCTCCTTTTTTGCGCCTGCCTCCATCACCCTGACCCCGGG
GTCCAGTGCTTGGGCCTTCTCCTGGGTCATCTGCGGGGCCCTGCTCTATCGCTCCCGGGGGCACGTCAGG
CTCACCATCTGGGCCACCTTCTTGGTGGTATTCAAAATAATCGGCTTCCCCTACAGGGTGGAAAAATGGC
CTTCTACCTGGAGGGGGCCTGCGCGGTGGAGACCCGGATGATGATGACTGACTACTGGGACTCCTGGGCC
TCTTTTCTCCACGTCCACGACCTCTCCCCCTGGCTCTTTCACGACTTCCCCCCCTGGCTCTTTCACGTCC
TCTACCCCGGCGGCCTCCACTACCTCCTCGACCCCGGCCTCCACTACCTCCTCGACCCCGGCCTCCACTG
CCTCCTCGACCCCGGCCTCCACCTCCTGCTCCTGCCCCTCCTGCTCCTGCCCCTCCTCCTGCTCCTGCCC
CTCCTGCCCCTCCTGCTCCTGCCCCTCCTGCCCCTCCTGCTCCTGCCCCTCCTGCCCCTCCTGCTCCTGC
CCCTCCTGCCCCTCCTCCTGCTCCTGCCCCTCCTGCCCCTCCTCCTGCTCCTGCCCCTCCTGCCCCTCCT
GCTCCTGCCCCTCCTGCCCCTCCTGCTCCTGCCCCTCCTGCCCCTCCTGCTCCTGCCCCTCCTGCTCCTG
CCCCTCCTGCTCCTGCCCCTCCTGCTCCTGCCCCTCCTGCCCCTCCTGCCCCTCCTCCTGCTCCTGCCCC
TCCTGCTCCTGCCCCTCCTGCCCCTCCTGCCCCTCCTGCTCCTGCCCCTCCTCCTGCTCCTGCCCCTCCT
GCCCCTCCTGCCCCTCCTCCTGCTCCTGCCCCTCCTGCCCCTCCTCCTGCTCCTGCCCCTCCTCCTGCTC
CTGCCCCTCCTGCCCCTCCTGCCCCTCCTCCTGCTCCTGCCCCTCCTGCCCCTCCTCCTGCTCCTGCCCC
TCCTCCTGCTCCTGCCCCTCCTGCCCCTCCTGCCCCTCCTCCTGCTCCTGCCCCTCCTCCTGCTCCTGCC
CCTCCTGCCCCTCCTGCCCCTCCTGCCCCTCCTCCTGCTCCTGCCCCTCCTCCTGCTCCTGCCCCTCCTG
CTCCTGCCCCTCCCGCTCCTGCTCCTGCTCCTGTTCCACCGTGGGTCCCTTTGCAGCCAATGCAACTTGG
ACGTTTTTGGGGTCTCCGGACACCATCTCTATGTCTTGGCCCTGATCCTGAGCCGCCCGGGGCTCCTGGT
CTTCCGCCTCCTCGTCCTCGTCCTCTTCCCCGTCCTCGTCCATGGTTATCACCCCCTCTTCTTTGAGGTC
CACTGCCGCCGGAGCCTTCTGGTCCAGATGTGTCTCCCTTCTCTCCTAGGCCATTTCCAGGTCCTGTACC
TGGCCCCTCGTCAGACATGATTCACACTAAAAGAGATCAATAGACATCTTTATTAGACGACGCTCAGTGA
ATACAGGGAGTGCAGACTCCTGCCCCCTCCAACAGCCCCCCCACCCTCATCCCCTTCATGGTCGCTGTCA
GACAGATCCAGGTCTGAAAATTCCCCATCCTCCGAACCATCCTCGTCCTCATCACCAATTACTCGCAGCC
CGGAAAACTCCCGCTGAACATCCTCAAGATTTGCGTCCTGAGCCTCAAGCCAGGCCTCAAATTCCTCGTC
CCCCTTTTTGCTGGACGGTAGGGATGGGGATTCTCGGGACCCCTCCTCTTCCTCTTCAAGGTCACCAGAC
AGAGATGCTACTGGGGCAACGGAAGAAAAGCTGGGTGCGGCCTGTGAGGATCAGCTTATCGATGATAAGC
TGTCAAACATGAGAATTCTTGAAGACGAAAGGGCCTCGTGATACGCCTATTTTTATAGGTTAATGTCATG
ATAATAATGGTTTCTTAGACGTCAGGTGGCACTTTTCGGGGAAATGTGCGCGGAACCCCTATTTGTTTAT
TTTTCTAAATACATTCAAATATGTATCCGCTCATGAGACAATAACCCTGATAAATGCTTCAATAATATTG
AAAAAGGAAGAGTATGAGTATTCAACATTTCCGTGTCGCCCTTATTCCCTTTTTTGCGGCATTTTGCCTT
CCTGTTTTTGCTCACCCAGAAACGCTGGTGAAAGTAAAAGATGCTGAAGATCAGTTGGGTGCACGAGTGG
GTTACATCGAACTGGATCTCAACAGCGGTAAGATCCTTGAGAGTTTTCGCCCCGAAGAACGTTTTCCAAT
GATGAGCACTTTTAAAGTTCTGCTATGTGGCGCGGTATTATCCCGTGTTGACGCCGGGCAAGAGCAACTC
GGTCGCCGCATACACTATTCTCAGAATGACTTGGTTGAGTACTCACCAGTCACAGAAAAGCATCTTACGG
ATGGCATGACAGTAAGAGAATTATGCAGTGCTGCCATAACCATGAGTGATAACACTGCGGCCAACTTACT
TCTGACAACGATCGGAGGACCGAAGGAGCTAACCGCTTTTTTGCACAACATGGGGGATCATGTAACTCGC
CTTGATCGTTGGGAACCGGAGCTGAATGAAGCCATACCAAACGACGAGCGTGACACCACGATGCCTGCAG
CAATGGCAACAACGTTGCGCAAACTATTAACTGGCGAACTACTTACTCTAGCTTCCCGGCAACAATTAAT
AGACTGGATGGAGGCGGATAAAGTTGCAGGACCACTTCTGCGCTCGGCCCTTCCGGCTGGCTGGTTTATT
GCTGATAAATCTGGAGCCGGTGAGCGTGGGTCTCGCGGTATCATTGCAGCACTGGGGCCAGATGGTAAGC
CCTCCCGTATCGTAGTTATCTACACGACGGGGAGTCAGGCAACTATGGATGAACGAAATAGACAGATCGC
TGAGATAGGTGCCTCACTGATTAAGCATTGGTAACTGTCAGACCAAGTTTACTCATATATACTTTAGATT
GATTTAAAACTTCATTTTTAATTTAAAAGGATCTAGGTGAAGATCCTTTTTGATAATCTCATGACCAAAA
TCCCTTAACGTGAGTTTTCGTTCCACTGAGCGTCAGACCCCGTAGAAAAGATCAAAGGATCTTCTTGAGA
TCCTTTTTTTCTGCGCGTAATCTGCTGCTTGCAAACAAAAAAACCACCGCTACCAGCGGTGGTTTGTTTG
CCGGATCAAGAGCTACCAACTCTTTTTCCGAAGGTAACTGGCTTCAGCAGAGCGCAGATACCAAATACTG
TCCTTCTAGTGTAGCCGTAGTTAGGCCACCACTTCAAGAACTCTGTAGCACCGCCTACATACCTCGCTCT
GCTAATCCTGTTACCAGTGGCTGCTGCCAGTGGCGATAAGTCGTGTCTTACCGGGTTGGACTCAAGACGA
TAGTTACCGGATAAGGCGCAGCGGTCGGGCTGAACGGGGGGTTCGTGCACACAGCCCAGCTTGGAGCGAA
CGACCTACACCGAACTGAGATACCTACAGCGTGAGCTATGAGAAAGCGCCACGCTTCCCGAAGGGAGAAA
GGCGGACAGGTATCCGGTAAGCGGCAGGGTCGGAACAGGAGAGCGCACGAGGGAGCTTCCAGGGGGAAAC
GCCTGGTATCTTTATAGTCCTGTCGGGTTTCGCCACCTCTGACTTGAGCGTCGATTTTTGTGATGCTCGT
CAGGGGGGCGGAGCCTATGGAAAAACGCCAGCAACGCGGCCTTTTTACGGTTCCTGGCCTTTTGCTGCGC
CGCGTGCGGCTGCTGGAGATGGCGGACGCGATGGATATGTTCTGCCAAGGGTTGGTTTGCGCATTCACAG
TTCTCCGCAAGAATTGATTGGCTCCAATTCTTGGAGTGGTGAATCCGTTAGCGAGGTGCCGCCGGCTTCC
ATTCAGGTCGAGGTGGCCCGGCTCCATGCACCGCGACGCAACGCGGGGAGGCAGACAAGGTATAGGGCGG
CGCCTACAATCCATGCCAACCCGTTCCATGTGCTCGCCGAGGCGGCATAAATCGCCGTGACGATCAGCGG
TCCAGTGATCGAAGTTAGGCTGGTAAGAGCCGCGAGCGATCCTTGAAGCTGTCCCTGATGGTCGTCATCT
ACCTGCCTGGACAGCATGGCCTGCAACGCGGGCATCCCGATGCCGCCGGAAGCGAGAAGAATCATAATGG
GGAAGGCCATCCAGCCTCGCGTCGCGAACGCCAGCAAGACGTAGCCCAGCGCGTCGGCCGCCATGCCCTG
CTTCATCCCCGTGGCCCGTTGCTCGCGTTTGCTGGCGGTGTCCCCGGAAGAAATATATTTGCATGTCTTT
AGTTCTATGATGACACAAACCCCGCCCAGCGTCTTGTCATTGGCGAATTCGAACACGCAGATGCAGTCGG
GGCGGCGCGGTCCCAGGTCCACTTCGCATATTAAGGTGACGCGTGTGGCCTCGAACACCGAGCGACCCTG
CAGCGACCCGCTTAACAGCGTCAACAGCGTGCCGCAGATCCCGGGCAATGAGATATGAAAAAGCCTGAAC
TCACCGCGACGTCTGTCGAGAAGTTTCTGATCGAAAAGTTCGACAGCGTCTCCGACCTGATGCAGCTCTC
GGAGGGCGAAGAATCTCGTGCTTTCAGCTTCGATGTAGGAGGGCGTGGATATGTCCTGCGGGTAAATAGC
TGCGCCGATGGTTTCTACAAAGATCGTTATGTTTATCGGCACTTTGCATCGGCCGCGCTCCCGATTCCGG
AAGTGCTTGACATTGGGGAATTCAGCGAGAGCCTGACCTATTGCATCTCCCGCCGTGCACAGGGTGTCAC
GTTGCAAGACCTGCCTGAAACCGAACTGCCCGCTGTTCTGCAGCCGGTCGCGGAGGCCATGGATGCGATC
GCTGCGGCCGATCTTAGCCAGACGAGCGGGTTCGGCCCATTCGGACCGCAAGGAATCGGTCAATACACTA
CATGGCGTGATTTCATATGCGCGATTGCTGATCCCCATGTGTATCACTGGCAAACTGTGATGGACGACAC
CGTCAGTGCGTCCGTCGCGCAGGCTCTCGATGAGCTGATGCTTTGGGCCGAGGACTGCCCCGAAGTCCGG
CACCTCGTGCACGCGGATTTCGGCTCCAACAATGTCCTGACGGACAATGGCCGCATAACAGCGGTCATTG
ACTGGAGCGAGGCGATGTTCGGGGATTCCCAATACGAGGTCGCCAACATCTTCTTCTGGAGGCCGTGGTT
GGCTTGTATGGAGCAGCAGACGCGCTACTTCGAGCGGAGGCATCCGGAGCTTGCAGGATCGCCGCGGCTC
CGGGCGTATATGCTCCGCATTGGTCTTGACCAACTCTATCAGAGCTTGGTTGACGGCAATTTCGATGATG
CAGCTTGGGCGCAGGGTCGATGCGACGCAATCGTCCGATCCGGAGCCGGGACTGTCGGGCGTACACAAAT
CGCCCGCAGAAGCGCGGCCGTCTGGACCGATGGCTGTGTAGAAGTACTCGCCGATAGTGGAAACCGACGC
CCCAGCACTCGTCCGAGGGCAAAGGAATAGGGGAGATGGGGGAGGCTAACTGAAACACGGAAGGAGACAA
TACCGGAAGGAACCCGCGCTATGACGGCAATAAAAAGACAGAATAAAACGCACGGGTGTTGGGTCGTTTG
TTCATAAACGCGGGGTTCGGTCCCAGGGCTGGCACTCTGTCGATACCCCACCGAGACCCCATTGGGGCCA
ATACGCCCGCGTTTCTTCCTTTTCCCCACCCCACCCCCCAAGTTCGGGTGAAGGCCCAGGGCTCGCAGCC
AACGTCGGGGCGGCAGGCCCTGCCATAGCCACTGGCCCCGTGGGTTAGGGACGGGGTCCCCCATGGGGAA
TGGTTTATGGTTCGTGGGGGTTATTATTTTGGGCGTTGCGTGGGGTCTGGTCCACGACTGGACTGAGCAG
ACAGACCCATGGTTTTTGGATGGCCTGGGCATGGACCGCATGTACTGGCGCGACACGAACACCGGGCGTC
TGTGGCTGCCAAACACCCCCGACCCCCAAAAACCACCGCGCGGATTTCTGGCGTGCCAAGCTAGTCGACC
AATTCTCATGTTTGACAGCTTATCATCGCAGATCCGGGCAACGTTGTTGCATTGCTGCAGGCGCAGAACT
GGTAGGTATGGAAGATCTATACATTGAATCAATATTGGCAATTAGCCATATTAGTCATTGGTTATATAGC
ATAAATCAATATTGGCTATTGGCCATTGCATACGTTGTATCTATATCATAATATGTACATTTATATTGGC
TCATGTCCAATATGACCGCCATGTTGACATTGATTATTGACTAGTTATTAATAGTAATCAATTACGGGGT
CATTAGTTCATAGCCCATATATGGAGTTCCGCGTTACATAACTTACGGTAAATGGCCCGCCTGGCTGACC
GCCCAACGACCCCCGCCCATTGACGTCAATAATGACGTATGTTCCCATAGTAACGCCAATAGGGACTTTC
CATTGACGTCAATGGGTGGAGTATTTACGGTAAACTGCCCACTTGGCAGTACATCAAGTGTATCATATGC
CAAGTCCGCCCCCTATTGACGTCAATGACGGTAAATGGCCCGCCTGGCATTATGCCCAGTACATGACCTT
ACGGGACTTTCCTACTTGGCAGTACATCTACGTATTAGTCATCGCTATTACCATGGTGATGCGGTTTTGG
CAGTACACCAATGGGCGTGGATAGCGGTTTGACTCACGGGGATTTCCAAGTCTCCACCCCATTGACGTCA
ATGGGAGTTTGTTTTGGCACCAAAATCAACGGGACTTTCCAAAATGTCGTAATAACCCCGCCCCGTTGAC
GCAAATGGGCGGTAGGCGTGTACGGTGGGAGGTCTATATAAGCAGAGCTCGTTTAGTGAACCGTCAGATC
TCTAGAAGCTGGGTACCAGCTGCTAGCGCCACCATGAAGACCATCATCGCCCTGAGCTACATCTTCTGCC
TGGTGTTCGCCGAGCAAAAGCTGATCTCAGAGGAGGACCTGGGCAGCCCTGGCGGTGCCATCGTGTTGGA
GCCCATATATTGGAATAGCTCCAATTCAAAATTTCTGCCAGGACAGGGACTCGTTCTCTATCCTCAAATC
GGCGACAAATTGCAGATTATATGCCCTAAGGTTGACTCTAAGACTGTTGGGCAGTATGAGTATTATAAAG
TGTATATGGTAGATAAGGATCAGGCGGATCGCTGTACTATCAAAAAAGAGAATACGCCTCTTCTGAACTG
TGCGAAACCCGATCAAGATATTAAATTTACAATTAAGTTTCAAGAATTTTCACCTAATTTGTGGGGTCTT
GAGTTCCTGAAGAACAAAGACTATTACATCATTAGCACCTCCAACGGAAGCCTTGAGGGTCTGGATAATC
AGGAAGGTGGAGTTTGTCAAACTCGCGCCATGAAAATTCTGATGAAGCTGGGACAGGACGCGAGCTCAGC
GGGATCAACGCGGAATAAAGATCCGACACGGAGGCCGGAGCTCGAAGCTGGGACTAATGGTAGATCCTCT
ACAACTTCACCCTTTGTAAAACCAAACCCGGGCAGTAGTACGGACGGCAACAGCGCCGGGCACTCAGGGA
ATAATATACTGGGGTCCGAGGTTGCACTGTTCGCTGGGATAGCATCCGGTTGTATAATCTTTATTGTCAT
AATTATTACATTGGTAGTATTGCTCCTTAAGTATCGCCGACGCCATCGGAAACACTCCCCGCAACACACA
ACAACACTTTCCCTGTCCACATTGGCTACCCCGAAGAGGAGTGGTAATAATAACGGTTCTGAACCCAGTG
ATATCATAATCCCGTTGAGAACTGCCGACAGCGTGTTCTGCCCGCATTACGAGAAAGTCTCTGGTGACTA
TGGGCATCCTGTTTATATAGTACAAGAGATGCCTCCCCAGAGTCCAGCGAACATTTATTACAAGGTATGA
TAACTCGAG
