Features (pLannotate 1.2.2; 22 found; start..end, strand, type, name):
     14..148     -  polyA_signal   SV40 poly(A) signal: SV40 polyadenylation signal
    171..254     -  CDS            large T antigen (fragment): large T antigen from SV40 (simian virus 40)
    257..297     +  CDS            rop (fragment): Rop protein, which maintains plasmids at low copy number; rop
    409..427     -  misc_feature   MCS (fragment): pUC18/19 multiple cloning site
    873..2662    -  rep_origin     oriP: Epstein-Barr virus oriP replication origin (Yates et al., 2000)
   2663..2881    -  CDS            gL (fragment): GL_EBVB9 - Experimental evidence at protein level: Swiss-Prot protein existence level 1. The heterodimer glycoprotein H-glycoprotein L is required for the fusion of viral and plasma membranes leading to virus entry into the host cell. Acts as a functional inhibitor of gH and maintains gH in an inhibited form. Upon binding to host integrins, gL dissociates from gH leading to activation of the viral fusion glycoproteins gB and gH. Fusion of EBV with B-lymphocytes requires the additional receptor- binding protein gp42, which forms a complex with gH/gL. The heterodimer gH/gL targets also host EPHA
   2964..4889    -  CDS            EBNA1: Epstein-Barr nuclear antigen 1, also known as EBNA-1 crucial for latent viral infection, and for episomal amplification of vectors containing the oriP origin (Okita et al., 2013)
   4927..5271    -  CDS            BRRF2_EBVB9 (fragment): Protein inferred from homology: Swiss-Prot protein existence level 3. From Epstein-Barr virus (strain B95-8) (HHV-4) (Human herpesvirus 4).
   5274..5297    -  promoter       tet promoter (fragment): E. coli promoter for tetracycline efflux protein gene
   5410..5514    +  promoter       AmpR promoter: bla
   5515..6375    +  CDS            AmpR: β-lactamase; bla; confers resistance to ampicillin, carbenicillin, and related antibiotics
   6546..7134    +  rep_origin     ori: high-copy-number ColE1/pMB1/pBR322/pUC origin of replication
   7180..7338    -  CDS            TcR (fragment): tetracycline efflux protein; tet; confers resistance to tetracycline
   7459..7659    -  CDS            MDV035 (fragment): UL24_GAHVM - Protein inferred from homology: Swiss-Prot protein existence level 3. May play a role in the dispersal of host nucleolin from the nucleolus throughout the nucleus leading to a decrease in ribosome biogenesis. From Gallid herpesvirus 2 (strain Chicken/Md5/ATCC VR-987) (GaHV-2) (Marek's disease herpesvirus type 1).
   7648..7710    +  promoter       Mini-TK promoter: minimal herpes simplex virus (HSV) thymidine kinase promoter
   7753..8790    +  CDS            HygR: hygromycin B phosphotransferase confers resistance to hygromycin
   8832..8880    +  polyA_signal   HSV TK poly(A) signal: herpes simplex virus thymidine kinase polyadenylation signal (Cole and Stacy, 1985)
   9080..9304    +  CDS            gH (fragment): GH_HHV11 - Experimental evidence at protein level: Swiss-Prot protein existence level 1. The heterodimer glycoprotein H-glycoprotein L is required for the fusion of viral and plasma membranes leading to virus entry into the host cell. Following initial binding to host receptor, membrane fusion is mediated by the fusion machinery composed of gB and the heterodimer gH/gL. May also be involved in the fusion between the virion envelope and the outer nuclear membrane during virion morphogenesis. From Human herpesvirus 1 (strain 17) (HHV-1) (Human herpes simplex virus 1).
   9335..9360    -  CDS            bla(M) (fragment): β-lactamase lacking the signal sequence; bla(M); allows cytosolic expression of β-lactamase
   9534..9913    +  enhancer       CMV enhancer: human cytomegalovirus immediate early enhancer
   9915..10114   +  promoter       CMV promoter: human cytomegalovirus (CMV) immediate early promoter
  10265..11185   +  CDS            EFNB2 (fragment): EFNB2_HUMAN - Also known as EPLG5, HTKL, LERK5. Experimental evidence at protein level: Swiss-Prot protein existence level 1. (Microbial infection) Acts as a receptor for Hendra virus and Nipah virus. From Homo sapiens (Human).
>Addgene plasmid #200977 | pCEP4-myc-EFNB2 (D62Q-Q130L-V167L) | addgene full sequence | sequence record 397620 | Addgene NGS Result
GCCGGCAAGGCCGGATCCAGACATGATAAGATACATTGATGAGTTTGGACAAACCACAACTAGAATGCAG
TGAAAAAAATGCTTTATTTGTGAAATTTGTGATGCTATTGCTTTATTTGTAACCATTATAAGCTGCAATA
AACAAGTTAACAACAACAATTGCATTCATTTTATGTTTCAGGTTCAGGGGGAGGTGTGGGAGGTTTTTTA
AAGCAAGTAAAACCTCTACAAATGTGGTATGGCTGATTATGATCCGGCTGCCTCGCGCGTTTCGGTGATG
ACGGTGAAAACCTCTGACACATGCAGCTCCCGGAGACGGTCACAGCTTGTCTGTAAGCGGATGCCGGGAG
CAGACAAGCCCGTCAGGGCGCGTCAGCGGGTGTTGGCGGGTGTCGGGGCGCAGCCATGAGGTCGACTCTA
GAGGATCGATCCCCGCCCCGGACGAACTAAACCTGACTACGACATCTCTGCCCCTTCTTCGCGGGGCAGT
GCATGTAATCCCTTCAGTTGGTTGGTACAACTTGCCAACTGGGCCCTGTTCCACATGTGACACGGGGGGG
GACCAAACACAAAGGGGTTCTCTGACTGTAGTTGACATCCTTATAAATGGATGTGCACATTTGCCAACAC
TGAGTGGCTTTCATCCTGGAGCAGACTTTGCAGTCTGTGGACTGCAACACAACATTGCCTTTATGTGTAA
CTCTTGGCTGAAGCTCTTACACCAATGCTGGGGGACATGTACCTCCCAGGGGCCCAGGAAGACTACGGGA
GGCTACACCAACGTCAATCAGAGGGGCCTGTGTAGCTACCGATAAGCGGACCCTCAAGAGGGCATTAGCA
ATAGTGTTTATAAGGCCCCCTTGTTAACCCTAAACGGGTAGCATATGCTTCCCGGGTAGTAGTATATACT
ATCCAGACTAACCCTAATTCAATAGCATATGTTACCCAACGGGAAGCATATGCTATCGAATTAGGGTTAG
TAAAAGGGTCCTAAGGAACAGCGATATCTCCCACCCCATGAGCTGTCACGGTTTTATTTACATGGGGTCA
GGATTCCACGAGGGTAGTGAACCATTTTAGTCACAAGGGCAGTGGCTGAAGATCAAGGAGCGGGCAGTGA
ACTCTCCTGAATCTTCGCCTGCTTCTTCATTCTCCTTCGTTTAGCTAATAGAATAACTGCTGAGTTGTGA
ACAGTAAGGTGTATGTGAGGTGCTCGAAAACAAGGTTTCAGGTGACGCCCCCAGAATAAAATTTGGACGG
GGGGTTCAGTGGTGGCATTGTGCTATGACACCAATATAACCCTCACAAACCCCTTGGGCAATAAATACTA
GTGTAGGAATGAAACATTCTGAATATCTTTAACAATAGAAATCCATGGGGTGGGGACAAGCCGTAAAGAC
TGGATGTCCATCTCACACGAATTTATGGCTATGGGCAACACATAATCCTAGTGCAATATGATACTGGGGT
TATTAAGATGTGTCCCAGGCAGGGACCAAGACAGGTGAACCATGTTGTTACACTCTATTTGTAACAAGGG
GAAAGAGAGTGGACGCCGACAGCAGCGGACTCCACTGGTTGTCTCTAACACCCCCGAAAATTAAACGGGG
CTCCACGCCAATGGGGCCCATAAACAAAGACAAGTGGCCACTCTTTTTTTTGAAATTGTGGAGTGGGGGC
ACGCGTCAGCCCCCACACGCCGCCCTGCGGTTTTGGACTGTAAAATAAGGGTGTAATAACTTGGCTGATT
GTAACCCCGCTAACCACTGCGGTCAAACCACTTGCCCACAAAACCACTAATGGCACCCCGGGGAATACCT
GCATAAGTAGGTGGGCGGGCCAAGATAGGGGCGCGATTGCTGCGATCTGGAGGACAAATTACACACACTT
GCGCCTGAGCGCCAAGCACAGGGTTGTTGGTCCTCATATTCACGAGGTCGCTGAGAGCACGGTGGGCTAA
TGTTGCCATGGGTAGCATATACTACCCAAATATCTGGATAGCATATGCTATCCTAATCTATATCTGGGTA
GCATAGGCTATCCTAATCTATATCTGGGTAGCATATGCTATCCTAATCTATATCTGGGTAGTATATGCTA
TCCTAATTTATATCTGGGTAGCATAGGCTATCCTAATCTATATCTGGGTAGCATATGCTATCCTAATCTA
TATCTGGGTAGTATATGCTATCCTAATCTGTATCCGGGTAGCATATGCTATCCTAATAGAGATTAGGGTA
GTATATGCTATCCTAATTTATATCTGGGTAGCATATACTACCCAAATATCTGGATAGCATATGCTATCCT
AATCTATATCTGGGTAGCATATGCTATCCTAATCTATATCTGGGTAGCATAGGCTATCCTAATCTATATC
TGGGTAGCATATGCTATCCTAATCTATATCTGGGTAGTATATGCTATCCTAATTTATATCTGGGTAGCAT
AGGCTATCCTAATCTATATCTGGGTAGCATATGCTATCCTAATCTATATCTGGGTAGTATATGCTATCCT
AATCTGTATCCGGGTAGCATATGCTATCCTCATGCATATACAGTCAGCATATGATACCCAGTAGTAGAGT
GGGAGTGCTATCCTTTGCATATGCCGCCACCTCCCAAGGGGGCGTGAATTTTCGCTGCTTGTCCTTTTCC
TGCTGGTTGCTCCCATTCTTAGGTGAATTTAAGGAGGCCAGGCTAAAGCCGTCGCATGTCTGATTGCTCA
CCAGGTAAATGTCGCTAATGTTTTCCAACGCGAGAAGGTGTTGAGCGCGGAGCTGAGTGACGTGACAACA
TGGGTATGCCCAATTGCCCCATGTTGGGAGGACGAAAATGGTGACAAGACAGATGGCCAGAAATACACCA
ACAGCACGCATGATGTCTACTGGGGATTTATTCTTTAGTGCGGGGGAATACACGGCTTTTAATACGATTG
AGGGCGTCTCCTAACAAGTTACATCACTCCTGCCCTTCCTCACCCTCATCTCCATCACCTCCTTCATCTC
CGTCATCTCCGTCATCACCCTCCGCGGCAGCCCCTTCCACCATAGGTGGAAACCAGGGAGGCAAATCTAC
TCCATCGTCAAAGCTGCACACAGTCACCCTGATATTGCAGGTAGGAGCGGGCTTTGTCATAACAAGGTCC
TTAATCGCATCCTTCAAAACCTCAGCAAATATATGAGTTTGTAAAAAGACCATGAAATAACAGACAATGG
ACTCCCTTAGCGGGCCAGGTTGTGGGCCGGGTCCAGGGGCCATTCCAAAGGGGAGACGACTCAATGGTGT
AAGACGACATTGTGGAATAGCAAGGGCAGTTCCTCGCCTTAGGTTGTAAAGGGAGGTCTTACTACCTCCA
TATACGAACACACCGGCGACCCAAGTTCCTTCGTCGGTAGTCCTTTCTACGTGACTCCTAGCCAGGAGAG
CTCTTAAACCTTCTGCAATGTTCTCAAATTTCGGGTTGGAACCTCCTTGACCACGATGCTTTCCAAACCA
CCCTCCTTTTTTGCGCCTGCCTCCATCACCCTGACCCCGGGGTCCAGTGCTTGGGCCTTCTCCTGGGTCA
TCTGCGGGGCCCTGCTCTATCGCTCCCGGGGGCACGTCAGGCTCACCATCTGGGCCACCTTCTTGGTGGT
ATTCAAAATAATCGGCTTCCCCTACAGGGTGGAAAAATGGCCTTCTACCTGGAGGGGGCCTGCGCGGTGG
AGACCCGGATGATGATGACTGACTACTGGGACTCCTGGGCCTCTTTTCTCCACGTCCACGACCTCTCCCC
CTGGCTCTTTCACGACTTCCCCCCCTGGCTCTTTCACGTCCTCTACCCCGGCGGCCTCCACTACCTCCTC
GACCCCGGCCTCCACTACCTCCTCGACCCCGGCCTCCACTGCCTCCTCGACCCCGGCCTCCACCTCCTGC
TCCTGCCCCTCCTGCTCCTGCCCCTCCTCCTGCTCCTGCCCCTCCTGCCCCTCCTGCTCCTGCCCCTCCT
GCCCCTCCTGCTCCTGCCCCTCCTGCCCCTCCTGCTCCTGCCCCTCCTGCCCCTCCTCCTGCTCCTGCCC
CTCCTGCCCCTCCTCCTGCTCCTGCCCCTCCTGCCCCTCCTGCTCCTGCCCCTCCTGCCCCTCCTGCTCC
TGCCCCTCCTGCCCCTCCTSCTCCTGCCCCTCCTGCTCCTGCCCCTCCTGCTCCTGCCCCTCCTGCTCCT
GCCCCTCCTGCCCCTCCTGCCCCTCCTCCTGCTCCTGCCCCTCCTGCTCCTGCCCCTCCTGCCCCTCCTG
CCCCTCCTGCTCCTGCCCCTCCTCCTGCTCCTGCCCCTCCTGCCCCTCCTGCCCCTCCTCCTGCTCCTGC
CCCTCCTSCCCCTCCTCCTSCTCCTSCCCCTCCTCCTCCTCCTCCCCCTCCYCCYCCYCCYCCYCCYCCT
CCTCCTCCTCCCCCYCCTCCTCCTCCTCCYCCYCCTCCYCCYCCTCCTCCTCCTCCYCCTCCTCCYCCTC
CTCCYCCTCCTCCTCCTCCTSCYCCTCCTCCTSCTCCTSCCCCTCCTGCCCCTCCTGCCCCTCCTGCCCC
TCCTCCTGCTCCTGCCCCTCCTCCTGCTCCTGCCCCTCCTGCTCCTGCCCCTCCCGCTCCTGCTCCTGCT
CCTGTTCCACCGTGGGTCCCTTTGCAGCCAATGCAACTTGGACGTTTTTGGGGTCTCCGGACACCATCTC
TATGTCTTGGCCCTGATCCTGAGCCGCCCGGGGCTCCTGGTCTTCCGCCTCCTCGTCCTCGTCCTCTTCC
CCGTCCTCGTCCATGGTTATCACCCCCTCTTCTTTGAGGTCCACTGCCGCCGGAGCCTTCTGGTCCAGAT
GTGTCTCCCTTCTCTCCTAGGCCATTTCCAGGTCCTGTACCTGGCCCCTCGTCAGACATGATTCACACTA
AAAGAGATCAATAGACATCTTTATTAGACGACGCTCAGTGAATACAGGGAGTGCAGACTCCTGCCCCCTC
CAACAGCCCCCCCACCCTCATCCCCTTCATGGTCGCTGTCAGACAGATCCAGGTCTGAAAATTCCCCATC
CTCCGAACCATCCTCGTCCTCATCACCAATTACTCGCAGCCCGGAAAACTCCCGCTGAACATCCTCAAGA
TTTGCGTCCTGAGCCTCAAGCCAGGCCTCAAATTCCTCGTCCCCCTTTTTGCTGGACGGTAGGGATGGGG
ATTCTCGGGACCCCTCCTCTTCCTCTTCAAGGTCACCAGACAGAGATGCTACTGGGGCAACGGAAGAAAA
GCTGGGTGCGGCCTGTGAGGATCAGCTTATCGATGATAAGCTGTCAAACATGAGAATTCTTGAAGACGAA
AGGGCCTCGTGATACGCCTATTTTTATAGGTTAATGTCATGATAATAATGGTTTCTTAGACGTCAGGTGG
CACTTTTCGGGGAAATGTGCGCGGAACCCCTATTTGTTTATTTTTCTAAATACATTCAAATATGTATCCG
CTCATGAGACAATAACCCTGATAAATGCTTCAATAATATTGAAAAAGGAAGAGTATGAGTATTCAACATT
TCCGTGTCGCCCTTATTCCCTTTTTTGCGGCATTTTGCCTTCCTGTTTTTGCTCACCCAGAAACGCTGGT
GAAAGTAAAAGATGCTGAAGATCAGTTGGGTGCACGAGTGGGTTACATCGAACTGGATCTCAACAGCGGT
AAGATCCTTGAGAGTTTTCGCCCCGAAGAACGTTTTCCAATGATGAGCACTTTTAAAGTTCTGCTATGTG
GCGCGGTATTATCCCGTGTTGACGCCGGGCAAGAGCAACTCGGTCGCCGCATACACTATTCTCAGAATGA
CTTGGTTGAGTACTCACCAGTCACAGAAAAGCATCTTACGGATGGCATGACAGTAAGAGAATTATGCAGT
GCTGCCATAACCATGAGTGATAACACTGCGGCCAACTTACTTCTGACAACGATCGGAGGACCGAAGGAGC
TAACCGCTTTTTTGCACAACATGGGGGATCATGTAACTCGCCTTGATCGTTGGGAACCGGAGCTGAATGA
AGCCATACCAAACGACGAGCGTGACACCACGATGCCTGCAGCAATGGCAACAACGTTGCGCAAACTATTA
ACTGGCGAACTACTTACTCTAGCTTCCCGGCAACAATTAATAGACTGGATGGAGGCGGATAAAGTTGCAG
GACCACTTCTGCGCTCGGCCCTTCCGGCTGGCTGGTTTATTGCTGATAAATCTGGAGCCGGTGAGCGTGG
GTCTCGCGGTATCATTGCAGCACTGGGGCCAGATGGTAAGCCCTCCCGTATCGTAGTTATCTACACGACG
GGGAGTCAGGCAACTATGGATGAACGAAATAGACAGATCGCTGAGATAGGTGCCTCACTGATTAAGCATT
GGTAACTGTCAGACCAAGTTTACTCATATATACTTTAGATTGATTTAAAACTTCATTTTTAATTTAAAAG
GATCTAGGTGAAGATCCTTTTTGATAATCTCATGACCAAAATCCCTTAACGTGAGTTTTCGTTCCACTGA
GCGTCAGACCCCGTAGAAAAGATCAAAGGATCTTCTTGAGATCCTTTTTTTCTGCGCGTAATCTGCTGCT
TGCAAACAAAAAAACCACCGCTACCAGCGGTGGTTTGTTTGCCGGATCAAGAGCTACCAACTCTTTTTCC
GAAGGTAACTGGCTTCAGCAGAGCGCAGATACCAAATACTGTCCTTCTAGTGTAGCCGTAGTTAGGCCAC
CACTTCAAGAACTCTGTAGCACCGCCTACATACCTCGCTCTGCTAATCCTGTTACCAGTGGCTGCTGCCA
GTGGCGATAAGTCGTGTCTTACCGGGTTGGACTCAAGACGATAGTTACCGGATAAGGCGCAGCGGTCGGG
CTGAACGGGGGGTTCGTGCACACAGCCCAGCTTGGAGCGAACGACCTACACCGAACTGAGATACCTACAG
CGTGAGCTATGAGAAAGCGCCACGCTTCCCGAAGGGAGAAAGGCGGACAGGTATCCGGTAAGCGGCAGGG
TCGGAACAGGAGAGCGCACGAGGGAGCTTCCAGGGGGAAACGCCTGGTATCTTTATAGTCCTGTCGGGTT
TCGCCACCTCTGACTTGAGCGTCGATTTTTGTGATGCTCGTCAGGGGGGCGGAGCCTATGGAAAAACGCC
AGCAACGCGGCCTTTTTACGGTTCCTGGCCTTTTGCTGGCCTTGAAGCTGTCCCTGATGGTCGTCATCTA
CCTGCCTGGACAGCATGGCCTGCAACGCGGGCATCCCGATGCCGCCGGAAGCGAGAAGAATCATAATGGG
GAAGGCCATCCAGCCTCGCGTCGCGAACGCCAGCAAGACGTAGCCCAGCGCGTCGGCCCCGAGATGCGCC
GCGTGCGGCTGCTGGAGATGGCGGACGCGATGGATATGTTCTGCCAAGGGTTGGTTTGCGCATTCACAGT
TCTCCGCAAGAATTGATTGGCTCCAATTCTTGGAGTGGTGAATCCGTTAGCGAGGTGCCGCCCTGCTTCA
TCCCCGTGGCCCGTTGCTCGCGTTTGCTGGCGGTGTCCCCGGAAGAAATATATTTGCATGTCTTTAGTTC
TATGATGACACAAACCCCGCCCAGCGTCTTGTCATTGGCGAATTCGAACACGCAGATGCAGTCGGGGCGG
CGCGGTCCGAGGTCCACTTCGCATATTAAGGTGACGCGTGTGGCCTCGAACACCGAGCGACCCTGCAGCG
ACCCGCTTAACAGCGTCAACAGCGTGCCGCAGATCCCGGGGGGCAATGAGATATGAAAAAGCCTGAACTC
ACCGCGACGTCTGTCGAGAAGTTTCTGATCGAAAAGTTCGACAGCGTCTCCGACCTGATGCAGCTCTCGG
AGGGCGAAGAATCTCGTGCTTTCAGCTTCGATGTAGGAGGGCGTGGATATGTCCTGCGGGTAAATAGCTG
CGCCGATGGTTTCTACAAAGATCGTTATGTTTATCGGCACTTTGCATCGGCCGCGCTCCCGATTCCGGAA
GTGCTTGACATTGGGGAATTCAGCGAGAGCCTGACCTATTGCATCTCCCGCCGTGCACAGGGTGTCACGT
TGCAAGACCTGCCTGAAACCGAACTGCCCGCTGTTCTGCAGCCGGTCGCGGAGGCCATGGATGCGATCGC
TGCGGCCGATCTTAGCCAGACGAGCGGGTTCGGCCCATTCGGACCGCAAGGAATCGGTCAATACACTACA
TGGCGTGATTTCATATGCGCGATTGCTGATCCCCATGTGTATCACTGGCAAACTGTGATGGACGACACCG
TCAGTGCGTCCGTCGCGCAGGCTCTCGATGAGCTGATGCTTTGGGCCGAGGACTGCCCCGAAGTCCGGCA
CCTCGTGCACGCGGATTTCGGCTCCAACAATGTCCTGACGGACAATGGCCGCATAACAGCGGTCATTGAC
TGGAGCGAGGCGATGTTCGGGGATTCCCAATACGAGGTCGCCAACATCTTCTTCTGGAGGCCGTGGTTGG
CTTGTATGGAGCAGCAGACGCGCTACTTCGAGCGGAGGCATCCGGAGCTTGCAGGATCGCCGCGGCTCCG
GGCGTATATGCTCCGCATTGGTCTTGACCAACTCTATCAGAGCTTGGTTGACGGCAATTTCGATGATGCA
GCTTGGGCGCAGGGTCGATGCGACGCAATCGTCCGATCCGGAGCCGGGACTGTCGGGCGTACACAAATCG
CCCGCAGAAGCGCGGCCGTCTGGACCGATGGCTGTGTAGAAGTACTCGCCGATAGTGGAAACCGACGCCC
CAGCACTCGTCCGGATCGGGAGATGGGGGAGGCTAACTGAAACACGGAAGGAGACAATACCGGAAGGAAC
CCGCGCTATGACGGCAATAAAAAGACAGAATAAAACGCACGGGTGTTGGGTCGTTTGTTCATAAACGCGG
GGTTCGGTCCCAGGGCTGGCACTCTGTCGATACCCCACCGAGACCCCATTGGGGCCAATACGCCCGCGTT
TCTTCCTTTTCCCCACCCCACCCCCCAAGTTCGGGTGAAGGCCCAGGGCTCGCAGCCAACGTCGGGGCGG
CAGGCCCTGCCATAGCCACTGGCCCCGTGGGTTAGGGACGGGGTCCCCCATGGGGAATGGTTTATGGTTC
GTGGGGGTTATTATTTTGGGCGTTGCGTGGGGTCAGGTCCACGACTGGACTGAGCAGACAGACCCATGGT
TTTTGGATGGCCTGGGCATGGACCGCATGTACTGGCGCGACACGAACACCGGGCGTCTGTGGCTGCCAAA
CACCCCCGACCCCCAAAAACCACCGCGCGGATTTCTGGCGTGCCAAGCTAGTCGACCAATTCTCATGTTT
GACAGCTTATCATCGCAGATCCGGGCAACGTTGTTGCCATTGCTGCAGGCGCAGAACTGGTAGGTATGGA
AGATCTATACATTGAATCAATATTGGCAATTAGCCATATTAGTCATTGGTTATATAGCATAAATCAATAT
TGGCTATTGGCCATTGCATACGTTGTATCTATATCATAATATGTACATTTATATTGGCTCATGTCCAATA
TGACCGCCATGTTGACATTGATTATTGACTAGTTATTAATAGTAATCAATTACGGGGTCATTAGTTCATA
GCCCATATATGGAGTTCCGCGTTACATAACTTACGGTAAATGGCCCGCCTGGCTGACCGCCCAACGACCC
CCGCCCATTGACGTCAATAATGACGTATGTTCCCATAGTAACGCCAATAGGGACTTTCCATTGACGTCAA
TGGGTGGAGTATTTACGGTAAACTGCCCACTTGGCAGTACATCAAGTGTATCATATGCCAAGTCCGCCCC
CTATTGACGTCAATGACGGTAAATGGCCCGCCTGGCATTATGCCCAGTACATGACCTTACGGGACTTTCC
TACTTGGCAGTACATCTACGTATTAGTCATCGCTATTACCATGGTGATGCGGTTTTGGCAGTACACCAAT
GGGCGTGGATAGCGGTTTGACTCACGGGGATTTCCAAGTCTCCACCCCATTGACGTCAATGGGAGTTTGT
TTTGGCACCAAAATCAACGGGACTTTCCAAAATGTCGTAATAACCCCGCCCCGTTGACGCAAATGGGCGG
TAGGCGTGTACGGTGGGAGGTCTATATAAGCAGAGCTCGTTTAGTGAACCGTCAGATCTCTAGAAGCTGG
GTACCAGCTGCTAGCGCCACCATGAAGACCATCATCGCCCTGAGCTACATCTTCTGCCTGGTGTTCGCCG
AGCAAAAGCTGATCTCAGAGGAGGACCTGGGCAGCCCTGGCGGTGCCATCGTGTTGGAGCCCATATATTG
GAATAGCTCCAATTCAAAATTTCTGCCAGGACAGGGACTCGTTCTCTATCCTCAAATCGGCGACAAATTG
CAGATTATATGCCCTAAGGTTGACTCTAAGACTGTTGGGCAGTATGAGTATTATAAAGTGTATATGGTAG
ATAAGGATCAGGCGGATCGCTGTACTATCAAAAAAGAGAATACGCCTCTTCTGAACTGTGCGAAACCCGA
TCAAGATATTAAATTTACAATTAAGTTTCAAGAATTTTCACCTAATTTGTGGGGTCTTGAGTTCCTGAAG
AACAAAGACTATTACATCATTAGCACCTCCAACGGAAGCCTTGAGGGTCTGGATAATCAGGAAGGTGGAG
TTTGTCAAACTCGCGCCATGAAAATTCTGATGAAGCTGGGACAGGACGCGAGCTCAGCGGGATCAACGCG
GAATAAAGATCCGACACGGAGGCCGGAGCTCGAAGCTGGGACTAATGGTAGATCCTCTACAACTTCACCC
TTTGTAAAACCAAACCCGGGCAGTAGTACGGACGGCAACAGCGCCGGGCACTCAGGGAATAATATACTGG
GGTCCGAGGTTGCACTGTTCGCTGGGATAGCATCCGGTTGTATAATCTTTATTGTCATAATTATTACATT
GGTAGTATTGCTCCTTAAGTATCGCCGACGCCATCGGAAACACTCCCCGCAACACACAACAACACTTTCC
CTGTCCACATTGGCTACCCCGAAGAGGAGTGGTAATAATAACGGTTCTGAACCCAGTGATATCATAATCC
CGTTGAGAACTGCCGACAGCGTGTTCTGCCCGCATTACGAGAAAGTCTCTGGTGACTATGGGCATCCTGT
TTATATAGTACAAGAGATGCCTCCCCAGAGTCCAGCGAACATTTATTACAAGGTATGATAACTCGAG
